>Addgene plasmid #220488 | pgRNA-bacteria_speG_M15 | addgene full sequence | sequence record 437240 | Addgene NGS Result
ATCTTTGACAGCTAGCTCAGTCCTAGGTATAATACTAGTTTAAAGGTGATTCTACACCAGTTTTAGAGCT
AGAAATAGCAAGTTAAAATAAGGCTAGTCCGTTATCAACTTGAAAAAGTGGCACCGAGTCGGTGCTTTTT
TTGAAGCTTGGGCCCGAACAAAAACTCATCTCAGAAGAGGATCTGAATAGCGCCGTCGACCATCATCATC
ATCATCATTGAGTTTAAACGGTCTCCAGCTTGGCTGTTTTGGCGGATGAGAGAAGATTTTCAGCCTGATA
CAGATTAAATCAGAACGCAGAAGCGGTCTGATAAAACAGAATTTGCCTGGCGGCAGTAGCGCGGTGGTCC
CACCTGACCCCATGCCGAACTCAGAAGTGAAACGCCGTAGCGCCGATGGTAGTGTGGGGTCTCCCCATGC
GAGAGTAGGGAACTGCCAGGCATCAAATAAAACGAAAGGCTCAGTCGAAAGACTGGGCCTTTCGTTTTAT
CTGTTGTTTGTCGGTGAACTGGATCCTTACTCGAGTCTAGACTGCAGGCTTCCTCGCTCACTGACTCGCT
GCGCTCGGTCGTTCGGCTGCGGCGAGCGGTATCAGCTCACTCAAAGGCGGTAATACGGTTATCCACAGAA
TCAGGGGATAACGCAGGAAAGAACATGTGAGCAAAAGGCCAGCAAAAGGCCAGGAACCGTAAAAAGGCCG
CGTTGCTGGCGTTTTTCCACAGGCTCCGCCCCCCTGACGAGCATCACAAAAATCGACGCTCAAGTCAGAG
GTGGCGAAACCCGACAGGACTATAAAGATACCAGGCGTTTCCCCCTGGAAGCTCCCTCGTGCGCTCTCCT
GTTCCGACCCTGCCGCTTACCGGATACCTGTCCGCCTTTCTCCCTTCGGGAAGCGTGGCGCTTTCTCATA
GCTCACGCTGTAGGTATCTCAGTTCGGTGTAGGTCGTTCGCTCCAAGCTGGGCTGTGTGCACGAACCCCC
CGTTCAGCCCGACCGCTGCGCCTTATCCGGTAACTATCGTCTTGAGTCCAACCCGGTAAGACACGACTTA
TCGCCACTGGCAGCAGCCACTGGTAACAGGATTAGCAGAGCGAGGTATGTAGGCGGTGCTACAGAGTTCT
TGAAGTGGTGGCCTAACTACGGCTACACTAGAAGAACAGTATTTGGTATCTGCGCTCTGCTGAAGCCAGT
TACCTTCGGAAAAAGAGTTGGTAGCTCTTGATCCGGCAAACAAACCACCGCTGGTAGCGGTGGTTTTTTT
GTTTGCAAGCAGCAGATTACGCGCAGAAAAAAAGGATCTCAAGAAGATCCTTTGATCTTTTCTACGGGGT
CTGACGCTCAGTGGAACGAAAACTCACGTTAAGGGATTTTGGTCATGAGATTATCAAAAAGGATCTTCAC
CTAGATCCTTTTAAATTAAAAATGAAGTTTTAAATCAATCTAAAGTATATATGAGTAAACTTGGTCTGAC
AGTTACCAATGCTTAATCAGTGAGGCACCTATCTCAGCGATCTGTCTATTTCGTTCATCCATAGTTGCCT
GACTCCCCGTCGTGTAGATAACTACGATACGGGAGGGCTTACCATCTGGCCCCAGTGCTGCAATGATACC
GCGAGACCCACGCTCACCGGCTCCAGATTTATCAGCAATAAACCAGCCAGCCGGAAGGGCCGAGCGCAGA
AGTGGTCCTGCAACTTTATCCGCCTCCATCCAGTCTATTAATTGTTGCCGGGAAGCTAGAGTAAGTAGTT
CGCCAGTTAATAGTTTGCGCAACGTTGTTGCCATTGCTACAGGCATCGTGGTGTCACGCTCGTCGTTTGG
TATGGCTTCATTCAGCTCCGGTTCCCAACGATCAAGGCGAGTTACATGATCCCCCATGTTGTGCAAAAAA
GCGGTTAGCTCCTTCGGTCCTCCGATCGTTGTCAGAAGTAAGTTGGCCGCAGTGTTATCACTCATGGTTA
TGGCAGCACTGCATAATTCTCTTACTGTCATGCCATCCGTAAGATGCTTTTCTGTGACTGGTGAGTACTC
AACCAAGTCATTCTGAGAATAGTGTATGCGGCGACCGAGTTGCTCTTGCCCGGCGTCAATACGGGATAAT
ACCGCGCCACATAGCAGAACTTTAAAAGTGCTCATCATTGGAAAACGTTCTTCGGGGCGAAAACTCTCAA
GGATCTTACCGCTGTTGAGATCCAGTTCGATGTAACCCACTCGTGCACCCAACTGATCTTCAGCATCTTT
TACTTTCACCAGCGTTTCTGGGTGAGCAAAAACAGGAAGGCAAAATGCCGCAAAAAAGGGAATAAGGGCG
ACACGGAAATGTTGAATACTCATACTCTTCCTTTTTCAATATTATTGAAGCATTTATCAGGGTTATTGTC
TCATGAGCGGATACATATTTGAATGTATTTAGAAAAATAAACAAATAGGGGTTCCGCGCACATTTCCCCG
AAAAGTGCCACCTGACGTCTAAGAAACCATTATTATCATGACATTAACCTATAAAAATAGGCGTATCACG
AGGCAGAATTTCAGATAAAAAAAATCCTTAGCTTTCGCTAAGGATGATTTCTGGAATTCTAAAG
Features (pLannotate 1.2.2; 9 found; start..end, strand, type, name):
      5..39      +  promoter       J23119(SpeI) promoter: bacterial promoter (Registry of Standard Biological Parts BBa J23119) modified to end with an SpeI site
     60..135     +  misc_RNA       gRNA scaffold: guide RNA scaffold for the Streptococcus pyogenes CRISPR/Cas9 system
    201..218     +  CDS            capTEV™ (fragment): composite tag for in vivo biotinylation, TEV protease cleavage, and 6xHis tagging
    325..440     +  ncRNA          5S rRNA: Accession: RF00001 - 5S ribosomal RNA
    444..490     +  terminator     rrnB T1 terminator: transcription terminator T1 from the E. coli rrnB gene
    714..1302    -  rep_origin     ori: high-copy-number ColE1/pMB1/pBR322/pUC origin of replication
   1473..2333    -  CDS            AmpR: β-lactamase; bla; confers resistance to ampicillin, carbenicillin, and related antibiotics
   2334..2438    -  promoter       AmpR promoter: bla
   2528..2571    -  terminator     bacterial terminator: putative bacterial transcription terminator
