[The description below was written by a language model from this plasmid's Addgene catalogue record and pLannotate feature annotations shown in this document.]
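Description:
pgRNA-bacteria_speG_M15 is a small (about 2.6 kb) bacterial guide-RNA expression plasmid built on the pgRNA-bacteria backbone and intended for CRISPR interference. It replicates in E. coli from a high-copy ColE1/pUC-type origin and is selected with ampicillin through a β-lactamase gene driven by its native bla promoter. A putative bacterial terminator lies near the resistance cassette and probably helps insulate it from neighbouring transcription.

The payload is a single sgRNA cassette. The strong constitutive synthetic promoter J23119, in the version modified to end in an SpeI site, sits just upstream of a roughly 20-nt gap that would hold the targeting spacer. This is followed by the Streptococcus pyogenes Cas9 guide scaffold. Transcription is terminated downstream by rrnB-derived sequence, annotated as a 5S rRNA segment plus the rrnB T1 terminator. The short "capTEV" fragment called in this region is only 18 nt long and is most likely a spurious annotation match rather than a functional tag. The insert, named gspeG, was introduced by Gibson cloning and by its name is a guide directed against speG. The record does not give the spacer sequence, the target organism (species is listed only as "Other") or the meaning of the "M15" suffix.

The stated purpose is inducible CRISPRi. The plasmid encodes no Cas protein and its guide promoter is constitutive, so a catalytically inactive Cas9 and the inducible control must come from a separate construct or strain, which this record does not describe. Together, the two components would repress transcription of the targeted gene for loss-of-function studies in bacteria.
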