Addgene plasmid #220488: pgRNA-bacteria_speG_M15
Purpose: inducible CRISPRi
Depositing lab: Emily Balskus. Depositing organization: Harvard University. Publication: A metabolomics pipeline highlights microbial metabolism in bloodstream infections. Mayers JR, Varon J, Zhou RR, Daniel-Ivad M, Beaulieu C, Bholse A, Glasser NR, Lichtenauer FM, Ng J, Vera MP, Huttenhower C, Perrella MA, Clish CB, Zhao SD, Baron RM, Balskus EP. Cell. 2024 Jun 11:S0092-8674(24)00579-8. doi: 10.1016/j.cell.2024.05.035. PubMed 38885650.
Backbone
  Vector backbone: pgRNA-bacteria
  Vector type: RNAi, CRISPR
Growth in bacteria
  Bacterial resistance: Ampicillin, 100 μg/mL
  Growth temperature: 37°C
  Growth strain: DH5alpha
  Copy number: High Copy
Gene/Insert
  Gene/Insert name: gspeG
  gRNA/shRNA sequence: Unspecified
  Species: Other
  Mutation: none
  Cloning method: Gibson Cloning
Terms and licenses: Academic/Nonprofit Terms; Industry Terms: Not Available to Industry
How to cite: pgRNA-bacteria_speG_M15 was a gift from Emily Balskus (Addgene plasmid # 220488 ; http://n2t.net/addgene:220488 ; RRID:Addgene_220488)
